>Addgene plasmid #207786 | qTAG-C-mNeon-Blast-TUBB4B | addgene full sequence | sequence record 413796 | Addgene NGS Result
TCGCGCGTTTCGGTGATGACGGTGAAAACCTCTGACACATGCAGCTCCCGGAGACGGTCACAGCTTGTCT
GTAAGCGGATGCCGGGAGCAGACAAGCCCGTCAGGGCGCGTCAGCGGGTGTTGGCGGGTGTCGGGGCTGG
CTTAACTATGCGGCATCAGAGCAGATTGTACTGAGAGTGCACCATATGCGGTGTGAAATACCGCACAGAT
GCGTAAGGAGAAAATACCGCATCAGGCGCCATTCGCCATTCAGGCTGCGCAACTGTTGGGAAGGGCGATC
GGTGCGGGCCTCTTCGCTATTACGCCAGCTGGCGAAAGGGGGATGTGCTGCAAGGCGATTAAGTTGGGTA
ACGCCAGGGTTTTCCCAGTCACGACGTTGTAAAACGACGGCCAGTGAATTCCTGCACTTCTTCATGCCCG
GCTTTGCCCCACTGACCAGCCGGGGCAGCCAGCAGTACCGGGCGCTGACCGTGCCCGAGCTCACCCAGCA
GATGTTTGATGCCAAGAACATGATGGCTGCCTGCGACCCCCGCCATGGCCGCTACCTGACGGTTGCCGCC
GTGTTCAGGGGCCGCATGTCCATGAAGGAGGTGGATGAGCAAATGCTTAATGTCCAAAACAAAAACAGCA
GCTATTTTGTTGAGTGGATCCCCAACAATGTGAAAACGGCTGTCTGTGACATCCCACCTCGGGGGCTAAA
AATGTCCGCCACCTTCATTGGCAACAGCACGGCCATCCAGGAGCTGTTCAAGCGCATCTCCGAGCAGTTC
ACGGCCATGTTCCGGCGCAAGGCCTTCCTGCACTGGTACACGGGCGAGGGCATGGACGAGATGGAGTTCA
CCGAGGCCGAGAGCAACATGAATGACCTGGTGTCCGAGTACCAGCAGTACCAGGATGCCACAGCCGAGGA
GGAGGGCGAGTTCGAGGAGGAGGCTGAGGAGGAGGTGGCCGGAGGAAGCGGAGGATCTGGCGGTACCATG
GTGAGCAAGGGCGAGGAGGATAACATGGCCTCTCTCCCAGCGACACATGAGTTACACATCTTTGGCTCCA
TCAACGGTGTGGACTTTGACATGGTGGGTCAGGGCACCGGCAATCCAAATGATGGTTATGAGGAGTTAAA
CCTGAAGTCCACCAAGGGTGACCTCCAGTTCTCCCCCTGGATTCTGGTCCCTCATATCGGGTATGGCTTC
CATCAGTACCTGCCCTACCCTGACGGGATGTCGCCTTTCCAGGCCGCCATGGTAGATGGCTCCGGATACC
AAGTCCATCGCACAATGCAGTTTGAAGATGGTGCCTCCCTTACTGTTAACTACCGCTACACCTACGAGGG
AAGCCACATCAAAGGAGAGGCCCAGGTGAAGGGGACTGGTTTCCCTGCTGACGGTCCTGTGATGACCAAC
TCGCTGACCGCTGCGGACTGGTGCAGGTCGAAGAAGACTTACCCCAACGACAAAACCATCATCAGTACCT
TTAAGTGGAGTTACACCACTGGAAATGGCAAGCGCTACCGGAGCACTGCGCGGACCACCTACACCTTTGC
CAAGCCAATGGCGGCTAACTATCTGAAGAACCAGCCGATGTACGTGTTCCGTAAGACGGAGCTCAAGCAC
TCCAAGACCGAGCTCAACTTCAAGGAGTGGCAAAAGGCCTTTACCGATGTGATGGGCATGGACGAGCTGT
ACAAGGGCTCTGGCTACCCCTACGACGTGCCCGACTACGCCGGCTATCCGTATGATGTCCCGGACTATGC
AACGCGTTACCGTTCGTATAGCATACATTATACGAAGTTATCTGGATCCGGAGCTACTAACTTCAGCCTG
CTGAAGCAGGCCGGAGACGTGGAGGAGAACCCTGGACCTTCTAGAATGGCCAAGCCTTTGTCTCAAGAAG
AATCCACCCTCATTGAAAGAGCAACGGCTACAATCAACAGCATCCCCATCTCTGAAGACTACAGCGTCGC
CAGCGCAGCTCTCTCTAGCGACGGCCGCATCTTCACTGGTGTCAATGTATATCATTTTACTGGGGGACCT
TGTGCAGAACTCGTGGTGCTGGGCACTGCTGCTGCTGCGGCAGCTGGCAACCTGACTTGTATCGTCGCGA
TCGGAAATGAGAACAGGGGCATCTTGAGCCCCTGCGGACGGTGCCGACAGGTGCTTCTCGATCTGCATCC
TGGGATCAAAGCCATAGTGAAGGACAGTGATGGACAGCCGACGGCAGTTGGGATTCGTGAATTGCTGCCC
TCTGGTTATGTGTGGGAGGGCCCCGGGATAACTTCGTATAGCATACATTATACGAACGGTAGCCTCGAGA
CCGGTAAGAGCAAGTGATAGAGACTTCAGTCACTGGTGAAAGCAGGGAAGCAGTGTGAACTCTTTATTCA
CTCCCAGCCTGTCCTGTGGCCTGTCCCACTGTGTGCACTTGCTGTTTTCCCTGTCCACATCCATGCTGTA
CAGACACCACCATTAAAGCATTTTCATAGTGTGTGGTTTCGCTTTGCCCATTCCTTCCAGTAGGCCCTCC
GGGTGCTGTTGCCGAATGTCAGGGCGTAGTTGTCCTGCATGGCTGCGGGGAGCCAGGCTGCAGCTGAGCT
GGGCTTATGTGCCCAGGACCAGCATGGGCTGGACACCCAGGCTTCAGAGAAGTGTGGGGCTGCCCTGGGC
CCTGGGTATCTGCTTGGTGGGGAACTTGCTTGTTGAAGGCAGGCCTGTCCTGTTCCAGGTACCCAACCTT
GGGGCTCGGCCTGTGTCTGGGACTTAGGTGGGTCCAGTGACCCCCCTTCCAAAAGGGGTAGGGAGGATGG
CAGACAATCCTACCCCAACCAAGGTGGGACCCTGGTAATGGTCAGACAGGTGGTCCTGAACCAGCAATGA
AGGGTGAAGCTTGGCGTAATCATGGTCATAGCTGTTTCCTGTGTGAAATTGTTATCCGCTCACAATTCCA
CACAACATACGAGCCGGAAGCATAAAGTGTAAAGCCTGGGGTGCCTAATGAGTGAGCTAACTCACATTAA
TTGCGTTGCGCTCACTGCCCGCTTTCCAGTCGGGAAACCTGTCGTGCCAGCTGCATTAATGAATCGGCCA
ACGCGCGGGGAGAGGCGGTTTGCGTATTGGGCGCTCTTCCGCTTCCTCGCTCACTGACTCGCTGCGCTCG
GTCGTTCGGCTGCGGCGAGCGGTATCAGCTCACTCAAAGGCGGTAATACGGTTATCCACAGAATCAGGGG
ATAACGCAGGAAAGAACATGTGAGCAAAAGGCCAGCAAAAGGCCAGGAACCGTAAAAAGGCCGCGTTGCT
GGCGTTTTTCCATAGGCTCCGCCCCCCTGACGAGCATCACAAAAATCGACGCTCAAGTCAGAGGTGGCGA
AACCCGACAGGACTATAAAGATACCAGGCGTTTCCCCCTGGAAGCTCCCTCGTGCGCTCTCCTGTTCCGA
CCCTGCCGCTTACCGGATACCTGTCCGCCTTTCTCCCTTCGGGAAGCGTGGCGCTTTCTCATAGCTCACG
CTGTAGGTATCTCAGTTCGGTGTAGGTCGTTCGCTCCAAGCTGGGCTGTGTGCACGAACCCCCCGTTCAG
CCCGACCGCTGCGCCTTATCCGGTAACTATCGTCTTGAGTCCAACCCGGTAAGACACGACTTATCGCCAC
TGGCAGCAGCCACTGGTAACAGGATTAGCAGAGCGAGGTATGTAGGCGGTGCTACAGAGTTCTTGAAGTG
GTGGCCTAACTACGGCTACACTAGAAGAACAGTATTTGGTATCTGCGCTCTGCTGAAGCCAGTTACCTTC
GGAAAAAGAGTTGGTAGCTCTTGATCCGGCAAACAAACCACCGCTGGTAGCGGTGGTTTTTTTGTTTGCA
AGCAGCAGATTACGCGCAGAAAAAAAGGATCTCAAGAAGATCCTTTGATCTTTTCTACGGGGTCTGACGC
TCAGTGGAACGAAAACTCACGTTAAGGGATTTTGGTCATGAGATTATCAAAAAGGATCTTCACCTAGATC
CTTTTAAATTAAAAATGAAGTTTTAAATCAATCTAAAGTATATATGAGTAAACTTGGTCTGACAGTTACC
AATGCTTAATCAGTGAGGCACCTATCTCAGCGATCTGTCTATTTCGTTCATCCATAGTTGCCTGACTCCC
CGTCGTGTAGATAACTACGATACGGGAGGGCTTACCATCTGGCCCCAGTGCTGCAATGATACCGCGAGAC
CCACGCTCACCGGCTCCAGATTTATCAGCAATAAACCAGCCAGCCGGAAGGGCCGAGCGCAGAAGTGGTC
CTGCAACTTTATCCGCCTCCATCCAGTCTATTAATTGTTGCCGGGAAGCTAGAGTAAGTAGTTCGCCAGT
TAATAGTTTGCGCAACGTTGTTGCCATTGCTACAGGCATCGTGGTGTCACGCTCGTCGTTTGGTATGGCT
TCATTCAGCTCCGGTTCCCAACGATCAAGGCGAGTTACATGATCCCCCATGTTGTGCAAAAAAGCGGTTA
GCTCCTTCGGTCCTCCGATCGTTGTCAGAAGTAAGTTGGCCGCAGTGTTATCACTCATGGTTATGGCAGC
ACTGCATAATTCTCTTACTGTCATGCCATCCGTAAGATGCTTTTCTGTGACTGGTGAGTACTCAACCAAG
TCATTCTGAGAATAGTGTATGCGGCGACCGAGTTGCTCTTGCCCGGCGTCAATACGGGATAATACCGCGC
CACATAGCAGAACTTTAAAAGTGCTCATCATTGGAAAACGTTCTTCGGGGCGAAAACTCTCAAGGATCTT
ACCGCTGTTGAGATCCAGTTCGATGTAACCCACTCGTGCACCCAACTGATCTTCAGCATCTTTTACTTTC
ACCAGCGTTTCTGGGTGAGCAAAAACAGGAAGGCAAAATGCCGCAAAAAAGGGAATAAGGGCGACACGGA
AATGTTGAATACTCATACTCTTCCTTTTTCAATATTATTGAAGCATTTATCAGGGTTATTGTCTCATGAG
CGGATACATATTTGAATGTATTTAGAAAAATAAACAAATAGGGGTTCCGCGCACATTTCCCCGAAAAGTG
CCACCTGACGTCTAAGAAACCATTATTATCATGACATTAACCTATAAAAATAGGCGTATCACGAGGCCCT
TTCGTC
Features (pLannotate 1.2.2; 16 found; start..end, strand, type, name):
    137..236     +  misc_feature   bom (fragment): basis of mobility region from pBR322
    242..399     -  CDS            lacZα (fragment): LacZα fragment of β-galactosidase; lacZ fragment
    423..950     +  CDS            TBB_LYTPI: Experimental evidence at transcript level: Swiss-Prot protein existence level 2. Tubulin is the major constituent of microtubules. It binds two moles of GTP, one at an exchangeable site on the beta chain and one at a non-exchangeable site on the alpha chain. From Lytechinus pictus (Painted sea urchin).
    978..1685    +  CDS            mNeonGreen: mNeonGreen is a basic (constitutively fluorescent) green/yellow fluorescent protein published in 2013, derived from Branchiostoma lanceolatum. It is reported to be a very rapidly-maturing monomer with moderate acid sensitivity.
   1758..1791    +  protein_bind   lox71: Left element (LE) mutant of loxP (Araki et al., 2010). Cre-mediated recombination occurs in the 8-bp core sequence (GCATACAT). Cre recombinase
   1866..2261    +  CDS            BSD: blasticidin S deaminase; Aspergillus terreus BSD; confers resistance to blasticidin
   2268..2301    +  protein_bind   lox66: Right element (RE) mutant of loxP (Araki et al., 2010). Cre-mediated recombination occurs in the 8-bp core sequence (GCATACAT). Cre recombinase
   2477..2563    -  CDS            FAM166A (fragment): F166A_HUMAN - Experimental evidence at protein level: Swiss-Prot protein existence level 1. From Homo sapiens (Human).
   2919..2935    -  protein_bind   lac operator: The lac repressor binds to the lac operator to inhibit transcription in E. coli. This inhibition can be relieved by adding lactose or isopropyl-β-D-thiogalactopyranoside (IPTG). lac repressor encoded by lacI
   2943..2973    -  promoter       lac promoter: promoter for the E. coli lac operon
   2988..3009    -  protein_bind   CAP binding site: CAP binding activates transcription in the presence of cAMP. E. coli catabolite activator protein
   3022..3114    -  CDS            lacI (fragment): lac repressor; lacI; The lac repressor binds to the lac operator to inhibit transcription in E. coli. This inhibition can be relieved by adding lactose or isopropyl-β-D-thiogalactopyranoside (IPTG).
   3297..3885    -  rep_origin     ori: high-copy-number ColE1/pMB1/pBR322/pUC origin of replication
   4056..4916    -  CDS            AmpR: β-lactamase; bla; confers resistance to ampicillin, carbenicillin, and related antibiotics
   4917..5021    -  promoter       AmpR promoter: bla
   5116..35      +  CDS            rop (fragment) (across the origin): Rop protein, which maintains plasmids at low copy number; rop
