[The description below was written by a language model from this plasmid's Addgene catalogue record and pLannotate feature annotations shown in this document.]
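Description:
qTAG-C-mNeon-Blast-TUBB4B is a CRISPR knock-in donor template built on the pUC19 backbone, designed to tag the C-terminus of the endogenous human TUBB4B (β-tubulin) gene with mNeonGreen. It is propagated in E. coli as a high-copy plasmid through the ColE1/pUC origin and selected with ampicillin via the β-lactamase gene and its bla promoter. Remnants of the pUC19 cloning region (lacZα fragment, lac promoter and operator, CAP binding site) flank the insert.

The payload of about 2.5 kb consists of TUBB4B homology arms surrounding an mNeon-2A-Blast cassette. In the feature table, the left arm appears as a β-tubulin coding segment; the annotation tool matched it to a sea urchin tubulin, which reflects the strong conservation of tubulins, since the record gives the insert as human. This is followed by the mNeonGreen coding sequence and then the blasticidin S deaminase gene (BSD). The right arm includes a fragment annotated as FAM166A on the opposite strand, presumably genomic sequence downstream of TUBB4B. No mammalian promoter is annotated. This fits the 2A design, in which the fluorescent tag and the resistance marker are both expressed from the endogenous TUBB4B locus after correct in-frame integration, with the 2A element (stated in the purpose field but not annotated) separating the blasticidin resistance protein from the tagged tubulin. The BSD gene is bracketed by lox71 and lox66 sites, mutant loxP variants that should allow Cre-mediated removal of the selection marker after edited cells have been enriched.

The donor is meant to be co-transfected into human cells with its companion sgRNA/Cas9 plasmid, px330-PITCh-TUBB4B. Blasticidin selection then yields cells expressing mNeonGreen-tagged tubulin at endogenous levels for microtubule visualization.
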