Addgene plasmid #207786: qTAG-C-mNeon-Blast-TUBB4B
Purpose: Donor template for mNeon-2A-Blast insertion into the C-terminus of the TUBB4B locus for tubulin visualization. To be co-transfected with sgRNA plasmid px330-PITCh-TUBB4B Addgene #207785
Depositing lab: Laurence Pelletier. Publication: qTAG: an adaptable plasmid scaffold for CRISPR-based endogenous tagging. Philip R, Sharma A, Matellan L, Erpf AC, Hsu WH, Tkach JM, Wyatt HDM, Pelletier L. EMBO J. 2024 Dec 12. doi: 10.1038/s44318-024-00337-5. PubMed 39668248.
Backbone
  Vector backbone: pUC19
  Backbone manufacturer: Invitrogen
  Backbone size w/o insert (bp): 2686
  Vector type: Mammalian Expression, CRISPR ; Donor Template
  Selectable markers: Blasticidin
Growth in bacteria
  Bacterial resistance: Ampicillin, 100 μg/mL
  Growth temperature: 37°C
  Growth strain: DH5alpha
  Copy number: High Copy
Gene/Insert
  Gene/Insert name: TUBB4B Homology Arms flanking a mNeon-Blast Cassette (alt name: TUBB4B)
  Species: H. sapiens (human)
  Insert size (bp): 2476
  Entrez Gene: TUBB4B (a.k.a. Beta2, LCAEOD, TUBB2, TUBB2C)
  Cloning method: Unknown
  Sequencing primers: 5′ CTGCAAGGCGATTAAGTTGGGTAAC; 3′ GGCTCGTATGTTGTGTGGAATTGT
Terms and licenses: Academic/Nonprofit Terms; Industry Terms: Not Available to Industry
Depositor comments: To be co-transfected with sgRNA plasmid px330-PITCh-TUBB4B https://www.addgene.org/207785 . Please visit https://www.biorxiv.org/content/10.1101/2023.11.01.565029v3 for bioRxiv preprint.
How to cite: qTAG-C-mNeon-Blast-TUBB4B was a gift from Laurence Pelletier (Addgene plasmid # 207786 ; http://n2t.net/addgene:207786 ; RRID:Addgene_207786)
